>Addgene plasmid #157298 | pD649-HAsp-NRG2-COMP5AP-AviTag-9xHis | depositor full sequence | sequence record 303705 | Full Sequence
TTTCAATATTATTGAAGCATTTATCAGGGTTATTGTCTCATGAGCGGATACATATTTGAATGTATTTAGA
AAAATAAACAAATAGGGGTCAGTGTTACAACCAATTAACCAATTCTGAACATTATCGCGAGCCCATTTAT
ACCTGAATATGGCTCATAACACCCCTTGCTCATGACCAAAATCCCTTAACGTGAGTTACGCGCGCGTCGT
TCCACTGAGCGTCAGACCCCGTAGAAAAGATCAAAGGATCTTCTTGAGATCCTTTTTTTCTGCGCGTAAT
CTGCTGCTTGCAAACAAAAAAACCACCGCTACCAGCGGTGGTTTGTTTGCCGGATCAAGAGCTACCAACT
CTTTTTCCGAAGGTAACTGGCTTCAGCAGAGCGCAGATACCAAATACTGTTCTTCTAGTGTAGCCGTAGT
TAGCCCACCACTTCAAGAACTCTGTAGCACCGCCTACATACCTCGCTCTGCTAATCCTGTTACCAGTGGC
TGCTGCCAGTGGCGATAAGTCGTGTCTTACCGGGTTGGACTCAAGACGATAGTTACCGGATAAGGCGCAG
CGGTCGGGCTGAACGGGGGGTTCGTGCACACAGCCCAGCTTGGAGCGAACGACCTACACCGAACTGAGAT
ACCTACAGCGTGAGCTATGAGAAAGCGCCACGCTTCCCGAAGGGAGAAAGGCGGACAGGTATCCGGTAAG
CGGCAGGGTCGGAACAGGAGAGCGCACGAGGGAGCTTCCAGGGGGAAACGCCTGGTATCTTTATAGTCCT
GTCGGGTTTCGCCACCTCTGACTTGAGCGTCGATTTTTGTGATGCTCGTCAGGGGGGCGGAGCCTATGGA
AAAACGCCAGCAACGCGGCCTTTTTACGGTTCCTGGCCTTTTGCTGGCCTTTTGCTCACATGTTCTTTCC
TGCGTTATCCCCTGATTCTGTGGATAACCGTATTACCGCCTTTGAGTGAGCTGATACCGCTCGCCGCAGC
CGAACGACCGAGCGCAGCGAGTCAGTGAGCGAGGAAGCGGAAGGCGAGAGTAGGGAACTGCCAGGCATCA
AACTAAGCAGAAGGCCCCTGACGGATGGCCTTTTTGCGTTTCTACAAACTCTTTCTGTGTTGTAAAACGA
CGGCCAGTCTTAAGCTCGGGCCCCCTGGGCGGTTCTGATAACGAGTAATCGTTAATCCGCAAATAACGTA
AAAACCCGCTTCGGCGGGTTTTTTTATGGGGGGAGTTTAGGGAAAGAGCATTTGTCAGAATATTTAAGGG
CGCCTGTCACTTTGCTTGATATATGAGAATTATTTAACCTTATAAATGAGAAAAAAGCAACGCACTTTAA
ATAAGATACGTTGCTTTTTCGATTGATGAACACCTATAATTAAACTATTCATCTATTATTTATGATTTTT
TGTATATACAATATTTCTAGTTTGTTAAAGAGAATTAAGAAAATAAATCTCGAAAATAATAAAGGGAAAA
TCAGTTTTTGATATCAAAATTATACATGTCAACGATAATACAAAATATAATACAAACTATAAGATGTTAT
CAGTATTTATTATCATTTAGAATAAATTTTGTGTCGCCCTTAATTGTGAGCGGATAACAATTACGAGCTT
CATGCACAGTGGCGTTGACTCAATATTGGCCATTAGCCATATTATTCATTGGTTATATAGCATAAATCAA
TATTGGCTATTGGCCATTGCATACGTTGTATCTATATCATAATATGTACATTTATATTGGCTCATGTCCA
ATATGACCGCCATGTTGGCATTGATTATTGACTAGTTATTAATAGTAATCAATTACGGGGTCATTAGTTC
ATAGCCCATATATGGAGTTCCGCGTTACATAACTTACGGTAAATGGCCCGCCTGGCTGACCGCCCAACGA
CCCCCGCCCATTGACGTCAATAATGACGTATGTTCCCATAGTAACGCCAATAGGGACTTTCCATTGACGT
CAATGGGTGGAGTATTTACGGTAAACTGCCCACTTGGCAGTACATCAAGTGTATCATATGCCAAGTACGC
CCCCTATTGACGTCAATGACGGTAAATGGCCCGCCTGGCATTATGCCCAGTACATGACCTTATGGGACTT
TCCTACTTGGCAGTACATCTACGTATTAGTCATCGCTATTACCATGGTGATGCGGTTTTGGCAGTACATC
AATGGGCGTGGATAGCGGTTTGACTCACGGGGATTTCCAAGTCTCCACCCCATTGACGTCAATGGGAGTT
TGTTTTGGCACCAAAATCAACGGGACTTTCCAAAATGTCGTAACAACTCCGCCCCATTGACGCAAATGGG
CGGTAGGCGTGTACGGTGGGAGGTCTATATAAGCAGAGCTCGTTTAGTGAACCGTCAGATCGCCTGGAGA
CGCCATCCACGCTGTTTTGACCTCCATAGAAGACACCGGGACCGATCCAGCCTCCGCGGCCGGGAACGGT
GCATTGGAACGCGGATTCCCCGTGCCAAGAGTGACGTAAGTACCGCCTATAGAGTCTATAGGCCCACCCC
CTTGGCTTCGTTAGAACGCGGCTACAATTAATACATAACCTTATGTATCATACACATACGATTTAGGTGA
CACTATAGAATAACATCCACTTTGCCTTTCTCTCCACAGGTGTCCACTCCCAGGTCCAACTGCACCTCGG
TTCTATCGAAAACGCGCCTGCTAGCGCCACCATGAAGACCATCATTGCCCTGAGCTACATCTTCTGCCTG
GTGTTCGCTGCGGCCGCCTGTTACTCTCCTAGCCTGAAGTCTGTGCAGGACCAGGCCTATAAGGCCCCTG
TGGTGGTGGAAGGCAAAGTGCAAGGACTTGTGCCTGCCGGCGGAAGCAGCAGCAATTCTACAAGAGAACC
TCCTGCCAGCGGCAGAGTGGCTCTGGTTAAGGTTCTGGACAAGTGGCCTCTGAGATCTGGCGGCCTGCAG
AGGGAACAAGTGATCTCTGTGGGCAGCTGCGTGCCCCTGGAACGGAACCAGCGGTACATCTTCTTTCTGG
AACCCACCGAGCAGCCCCTGGTGTTCAAAACAGCCTTCGCTCCCCTGGACACCAACGGCAAGAACCTGAA
GAAAGAAGTGGGCAAGATCCTCTGCACCGACTGCGCCACAAGACCCAAGCTGAAGAAGATGAAGTCCCAG
ACCGGCCAAGTGGGCGAGAAGCAGTCTCTGAAATGTGAAGCCGCTGCCGGCAATCCCCAGCCTAGCTACA
GATGGTTCAAGGACGGCAAAGAGCTGAACAGAAGCCGGGACATCCGGATTAAGTACGGCAACGGCCGGAA
GAACAGCAGGCTGCAGTTCAACAAAGTGAAGGTGGAAGATGCCGGCGAGTACGTGTGCGAGGCCGAGAAT
ATCCTGGGCAAAGATACAGTGCGGGGCAGACTGTACGTGAACAGCGTGTCCACAACACTGTCCTCTTGGA
GCGGCCACGCCAGAAAGTGCAATGAGACAGCCAAGAGCTACTGCGTGAACGGCGGCGTGTGTTACTACAT
CGAGGGCATCAACCAGCTGAGCTGCAAGTGCCCTAATGGCTTCTTCGGCCAGCGGTGCCTGGAAAAGCTG
CCCCTGAGACTGTACATGCCCGATCCTAAGCAGAAGGCCGAGGAACTGTACCAGAAACGAGGCGCGCCGG
AAGATCAAGTTGATCCAAGATTGATTGATGGCAAGGGCGGATCTCTGGAGGTGCTGTTCCAGGGACCAGG
CGGAAGCGGCAATCCCGGCGGCGATCTGGCCCCCCAGATGCTGCGCGAGCTGCAGGAGACCAATGCCGCC
CTGCAGGACGTGCGCGAGCTGCTGCGCCACCGCGTGAAGGAGATCACCTTCCTGAAGAACACCGTGATGG
AGTGCGACGCCTGCGGTATGCAGCCCTCTAGAGGCTCCGGCTCCATCATCCCAGTTGAGGAGGAGAACCC
GGACTTCTGGAACCGCGAGGCAGCCGAGGCCCTGGGTGCCGCCAAGAAGCTGCAGCCTGCACAGACAGCC
GCCAAGAACCTCATCATCTTCCTGGGCGATGGGATGGGGGTGTCTACGGTGACAGCTGCCAGGATCCTAA
AAGGGCAGAAGAAGGACAAACTGGGGCCTGAGATACCCCTGGCCATGGACCGCTTCCCATATGTGGCTCT
GTCCAAGACATACAATGTAGACAAACATGTGCCAGACAGTGGAGCCACAGCCACGGCCTACCTGTGCGGG
GTCAAGGGCAACTTCCAGACCATTGGCTTGAGTGCAGCCGCCCGCTTTAACCAGTGCAACACGACACGCG
GCAACGAGGTCATCTCCGTGATGAATCGGGCCAAGAAAGCAGGGAAGTCAGTGGGAGTGGTAACCACCAC
ACGAGTGCAGCACGCCTCGCCAGCCGGCACCTACGCCCACACGGTGAACCGCAACTGGTACTCGGACGCC
GACGTGCCTGCCTCGGCCCGCCAGGAGGGGTGCCAGGACATCGCTACGCAGCTCATCTCCAACATGGACA
TTGACGTGATCCTAGGTGGAGGCCGAAAGTACATGTTTCGCATGGGAACCCCAGACCCTGAGTACCCAGA
TGACTACAGCCAAGGTGGGACCAGGCTGGACGGGAAGAATCTGGTGCAGGAATGGCTGGCGAAGCGCCAG
GGTGCCCGGTATGTGTGGAACCGCACTGAGCTCATGCAGGCTTCCCTGGACCCGTCTGTGACCCATCTCA
TGGGTCTCTTTGAGCCTGGAGACATGAAATACGAGATCCACCGAGACTCCACACTGGACCCCTCCCTGAT
GGAGATGACAGAGGCTGCCCTGCGCCTGCTGAGCAGGAACCCCCGCGGCTTCTTCCTCTTCGTGGAGGGT
GGTCGCATCGACCATGGTCATCATGAAAGCAGGGCTTACCGGGCACTGACTGAGACGATCATGTTCGACG
ACGCCATTGAGAGGGCGGGCCAGCTCACCAGCGAGGAGGACACGCTGAGCCTCGTCACTGCCGACCACTC
CCACGTCTTCTCCTTCGGAGGCTACCCCCTGCGAGGGAGCTCCATCTTCGGGCTGGCCCCTGGCAAGGCC
CGGGACAGGAAGGCCTACACGGTCCTCCTATACGGAAACGGTCCAGGCTATGTGCTCAAGGACGGCGCCC
GGCCGGATGTTACCGAGAGCGAGAGCGGGAGCCCCGAGTATCGGCAGCAGTCAGCAGTGCCCCTGGACGA
AGAGACCCACGCAGGCGAGGACGTGGCGGTGTTCGCGCGCGGCCCGCAGGCGCACCTGGTTCACGGCGTG
CAGGAGCAGACCTTCATAGCGCACGTCATGGCCTTCGCCGCCTGCCTGGAGCCCTACACCGCCTGCGACC
TGGCGCCCCCCGCCGGCACCACCGACGCCGCGCACCCGGGTGGCGGAGGACTGAACGACATCTTCGAGGC
TCAGAAAATCGAATGGCACGAACATCACCATCACCATCACCATCACCATTAAGGCCGGCCTGTAGTCACT
GGCACAACGCGTTACCCGGTAAGCCAATCGGGTATACACGGTCGTCATACTGCAGACAGGGTTCTTCTAC
TTTGCAAGATAGTCTTGAGTAGTAAAATAAATAGATAGAGAAAATCAGCCTCGACTGTGCCTTCTAGTTG
CCAGCCATCTGTTGTTTGCCCCTCCCCCGTGCCTTCCTTGACCCTGGAAGGTGCCACTCCCACTGTCCTT
TCCTAATAAAATGAGGAAATTGCATCACAACACTCAACCCTATCTCGGTCTATTCTTTTGATTTATAAGG
GATTTTGCCGATTTCGGCCTATTGGTTAAAAAATGAGCTGATTTAACAAAAATTTAACGCGAATTAATTC
TGTGGAATGTGTGTCAGTTAGGGTGTGGAAAGTCCCCAGGCTCCCCAGCAGGCAGAAGTATGCAAAGCAT
GCATCTCAATTAGTCAGCAACCAGGTGTGGAAAGTCCCCAGGCTCCCCAGCAGGCAGAAGTATGCAAAGC
ATGCATCTCAATTAGTCAGCAACCATAGTCCCGCCCCTAACTCCGCCCATCCCGCCCCTAACTCCGCCCA
GTTCCGCCCATTCTCCGCCCCATGGCTGACTAATTTTTTTTATTTATGCAGAGGCCGAGGCCGCCTCTGC
CTCTGAGCTATTCCAGAAGTAGTGAGGAGGCTTTTTTGGAGGCCTAGGCTTTTGCAAAAAGCTCCCGGGA
GCTTGTATATCCATTTTCGGATCTGATCAGCACGTGTTGACAATTAATCATCGGCATAGTATATCGGCAT
AGTATAATACGACAAGGTGAGGAACTAAACCATGACCGAGTACAAGCCCACGGTGCGCCTCGCCACCCGC
GACGACGTCCCCAGGGCCGTACGCACCCTCGCCGCCGCGTTCGCCGACTACCCCGCCACGCGCCACACCG
TCGATCCGGACCGCCACATCGAGCGGGTCACCGAGCTGCAAGAACTCTTCCTCACGCGCGTCGGGCTCGA
CATCGGCAAGGTGTGGGTCGCGGACGACGGCGCCGCGGTGGCGGTCTGGACCACGCCGGAGAGCGTCGAA
GCGGGGGCGGTGTTCGCCGAGATCGGCCCGCGCATGGCCGAGTTGAGCGGTTCCCGGCTGGCCGCGCAGC
AACAGATGGAAGGCCTCCTGGCGCCGCACCGGCCCAAGGAGCCCGCGTGGTTCCTGGCCACCGTCGGCGT
CTCGCCCGACCACCAGGGCAAGGGTCTGGGCAGCGCCGTCGTGCTCCCCGGAGTGGAGGCGGCCGAGCGC
GCCGGGGTGCCCGCCTTCCTGGAGACATCCGCGCCCCGCAACCTCCCCTTCTACGAGCGGCTCGGCTTCA
CCGTCACCGCCGACGTCGAGGTGCCCGAAGGACCGCGCACCTGGTGCATGACCCGCAAGCCCGGTGCCTG
ACACGTGCTACGAGATTTCGATTCCACCGCCGCCTTCTATGAAAGGTTGGGCTTCGGAATCGTTTTCCGG
GACGCCGGCTGGATGATCCTCCAGCGCGGGGATCTCATGCTGGAGTTCTTCGCCCACCCCAACTTGTTTA
TTGCAGCTTATAATGGTTACAAATAAAGCAATAGCATCACAAATTTCACAAATAAAGCATTTTTTTCACT
GCATTCTAGTTGTGGTTTGTCCAAACTCATCAATGTATCTTATCATGTCTGTATACCGTCGACCTCTAGC
TAGAGCTTGGCGTAATCATGGTCATTACCAATGCTTAATCAGTGAGGCACCTATCTCAGCGATCTGTCTA
TTTCGTTCATCCATAGTTGCCTGACTCCCCGTCGTGTAGATAACTACGATACGGGAGGGCTTACCATCTG
GCCCCAGCGCTGCGATGATACCGCGAGAACCACGCTCACCGGCTCCGGATTTATCAGCAATAAACCAGCC
AGCCGGAAGGGCCGAGCGCAGAAGTGGTCCTGCAACTTTATCCGCCTCCATCCAGTCTATTAATTGTTGC
CGGGAAGCTAGAGTAAGTAGTTCGCCAGTTAATAGTTTGCGCAACGTTGTTGCCATCGCTACAGGCATCG
TGGTGTCACGCTCGTCGTTTGGTATGGCTTCATTCAGCTCCGGTTCCCAACGATCAAGGCGAGTTACATG
ATCCCCCATGTTGTGCAAAAAAGCGGTTAGCTCCTTCGGTCCTCCGATCGTTGTCAGAAGTAAGTTGGCC
GCAGTGTTATCACTCATGGTTATGGCAGCACTGCATAATTCTCTTACTGTCATGCCATCCGTAAGATGCT
TTTCTGTGACTGGTGAGTACTCAACCAAGTCATTCTGAGAATAGTGTATGCGGCGACCGAGTTGCTCTTG
CCCGGCGTCAATACGGGATAATACCGCGCCACATAGCAGAACTTTAAAAGTGCTCATCATTGGAAAACGT
TCTTCGGGGCGAAAACTCTCAAGGATCTTACCGCTGTTGAGATCCAGTTCGATGTAACCCACTCGTGCAC
CCAACTGATCTTCAGCATCTTTTACTTTCACCAGCGTTTCTGGGTGAGCAAAAACAGGAAGGCAAAATGC
CGCAAAAAAGGGAATAAGGGCGACACGGAAATGTTGAATACTCATATTCTTCCTT
Features (pLannotate 1.2.2; 24 found; start..end, strand, type, name):
    119..143     -  CDS            KanR (fragment): aminoglycoside phosphotransferase; aph(3')-Ia; confers resistance to kanamycin
    254..842     +  rep_origin     ori: high-copy-number ColE1/pMB1/pBR322/pUC origin of replication
   1067..1084    +  terminator     rrnB T2 terminator (fragment): transcription terminator T2 from the E. coli rrnB gene
   1109..1128    -  CDS            lacZα (fragment): LacZα fragment of β-galactosidase; lacZ fragment
   1584..1600    +  protein_bind   lac operator: The lac repressor binds to the lac operator to inhibit transcription in E. coli. This inhibition can be relieved by adding lactose or isopropyl-β-D-thiogalactopyranoside (IPTG). lac repressor encoded by lacI
   1843..2146    +  enhancer       CMV enhancer: human cytomegalovirus immediate early enhancer
   2147..2350    +  promoter       CMV promoter: human cytomegalovirus (CMV) immediate early promoter
   2486..2529    +  intron         CMV intron (fragment): modified intron A from human cytomegalovirus
   2581..2599    +  promoter       SP6 promoter: promoter for bacteriophage SP6 RNA polymerase
   2603..2640    +  CDS            IgH signal sequence (fragment): signal sequence from the mouse immunoglobulin heavy chain variable region
   2728..3630    +  CDS            NRG2 (fragment): NRG2_HUMAN - Also known as NTAK. Experimental evidence at protein level: Swiss-Prot protein existence level 1. Direct ligand for ERBB3 and ERBB4 tyrosine kinase receptors. Concomitantly recruits ERBB1 and ERBB2 coreceptors, resulting in ligand-stimulated tyrosine phosphorylation and activation of the ERBB receptors. May also promote the heterodimerization with the EGF receptor. From Homo sapiens (Human).
   3727..3906    +  CDS            Comp (fragment): COMP_RAT - Experimental evidence at protein level: Swiss-Prot protein existence level 1. May play a role in the structural integrity of cartilage via its interaction with other extracellular matrix proteins such as the collagens and fibronectin. Can mediate the interaction of chondrocytes with the cartilage extracellular matrix through interaction with cell surface integrin receptors. Could play a role in the pathogenesis of osteoarthritis. Potent suppressor of apoptosis in both primary chondrocytes and transformed cells. Suppresses apoptosis by blocking the activation of caspase-3 and by indu
   3894..5346    +  CDS            SEAP (fragment): secreted alkaline phosphatase from human placenta The natural enzyme has a C-terminal transmembrane sequence that is replaced by a GPI anchor.
   5371..5412    +  CDS            AviTag™ (fragment): peptide tag that allows for enzymatic biotinylation
   5416..5439    +  CDS            8xHis: 8xHis affinity tag
   5585..5696    +  polyA_signal   bGH poly(A) signal: bovine growth hormone polyadenylation signal
   5697..5805    +  rep_origin     f1 ori (fragment): f1 bacteriophage origin of replication; arrow indicates direction of (+) strand synthesis
   5819..6148    +  promoter       SV40 promoter: SV40 enhancer and early promoter
   6196..6243    +  promoter       EM7 promoter: synthetic bacterial promoter&nbsp
   6262..6861    +  CDS            PuroR (fragment): puromycin N-acetyltransferase; pac from Streptomyces; confers resistance to puromycin
   6871..6996    +  CDS            ble (fragment): BLE_KLEPN - Experimental evidence at protein level: Swiss-Prot protein existence level 1. Binding protein with a strong affinity to the bleomycin family of antibiotics. Binds to CL990; an antimitotic-antibiotic compound. From Klebsiella pneumoniae.
   6991..7112    +  polyA_signal   SV40 poly(A) signal: SV40 polyadenylation signal
   7165..8025    -  CDS            AmpR: β-lactamase; bla; confers resistance to ampicillin, carbenicillin, and related antibiotics
   8028..89      -  promoter       AmpR promoter (fragment) (across the origin): bla
