[The description below was written by a language model from this plasmid's Addgene catalogue record and pLannotate feature annotations shown in this document.]
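Description:
pD649-HAsp-NRG2-COMP5AP-AviTag-9xHis is a mammalian expression plasmid of about 8 kb, built on the pD649 backbone, for producing a secreted, tagged form of the extracellular domain of human neuregulin-2 (NRG2, also known as NTAK, a ligand for ERBB3 and ERBB4). It is maintained in E. coli through a high-copy ColE1/pUC-type origin and selected with ampicillin via the β-lactamase gene. Short annotated fragments of KanR, lacZα, a lac operator, an rrnB terminator and the f1 origin appear to be backbone remnants rather than functional parts.

Expression is driven by the CMV enhancer and immediate-early promoter, followed by a fragment of CMV intron A and an SP6 promoter just upstream of the coding region. The SP6 site also serves as a sequencing primer site. The open reading frame starts with a signal sequence: the plasmid name indicates "HAsp", while the automated annotation matches part of it to an immunoglobulin heavy-chain leader. The NRG2 segment follows, between retained NotI and AscI cloning sites. It is fused at its C terminus to the coiled-coil region of rat cartilage oligomeric matrix protein (COMP), which pentamerises the fusion, then to human placental alkaline phosphatase as an enzymatic reporter. An AviTag for site-specific biotinylation and a polyhistidine tag for purification come next (9xHis by name, annotated as 8xHis), and a bGH polyadenylation signal ends the unit. A separate SV40/EM7-driven cassette carries a puromycin resistance gene with an adjacent ble fragment and an SV40 poly(A) signal, which could support selection in mammalian cells.

The multimeric phosphatase-tagged protein is secreted into culture medium. This format suits avidity-enhanced binding assays, and the plasmid comes from a collection used to map interactions among human cell-surface proteins. The depositor notes that some plasmids in the collection may carry an IS4-like transposase insertion upstream of the CMV promoter; none is annotated here.
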