Addgene plasmid #157298: pD649-HAsp-NRG2-COMP5AP-AviTag-9xHis
Purpose: Mammalian expression of cell-surface protein extracellular domain fused to COMP5AP-AviTag-9xHis. Protein is secreted from cells.
Depositing lab: Chris Garcia. Depositing organization: Stanford University. Publication: A Human IgSF Cell-Surface Interactome Reveals a Complex Network of Protein-Protein Interactions. Wojtowicz WM, Vielmetter J, Fernandes RA, Siepe DH, Eastman CL, Chisholm GB, Cox S, Klock H, Anderson PW, Rue SM, Miller JJ, Glaser SM, Bragstad ML, Vance J, Lam AW, Lesley SA, Zinn K, Garcia KC. Cell. 2020 Aug 20;182(4):1027-1043.e17. doi: 10.1016/j.cell.2020.07.025. PubMed 32822567.
Backbone
  Vector backbone: pD649
  Backbone size w/o insert (bp): 7153
  Vector type: Mammalian Expression
Growth in bacteria
  Bacterial resistance: Ampicillin, 100 μg/mL
  Growth temperature: 37°C
  Growth strain: DH5alpha
  Copy number: High Copy
Gene/Insert
  Gene/Insert name: NRG2
  Species: H. sapiens (human)
  Insert size (bp): 882
  Entrez Gene: NRG2 (a.k.a. DON1, HRG2, NTAK)
  Promoter: CMV/SP6
  Tag / fusion protein: COMP5AP-AviTag-9xHis (C terminal on backbone)
  Cloning method: Restriction Enzyme; 5′ cloning site GCGGCCGC (not destroyed); 3′ cloning site GGCGCGCC (not destroyed)
  Sequencing primers: 5′ ATTTAGGTGACACTATAG; 3′ CGTCGCACTCCATCACGGTG
Resource information
  A portion of this plasmid was derived from a plasmid made by: synthesis by ThermoFisher
Terms and licenses: Academic/Nonprofit Terms; Industry Terms: Not Available to Industry
Depositor comments: Some plasmids in this collection may have an IS4-like element ISVsa5 family transposase upstream of the CMV promoter.
How to cite: pD649-HAsp-NRG2-COMP5AP-AviTag-9xHis was a gift from Chris Garcia (Addgene plasmid # 157298 ; http://n2t.net/addgene:157298 ; RRID:Addgene_157298)
