>Addgene plasmid #157298 | pD649-HAsp-NRG2-COMP5AP-AviTag-9xHis | depositor partial sequence | sequence record 303706 | insert (extracellular domain)
TGTTACTCTCCTAGCCTGAAGTCTGTGCAGGACCAGGCCTATAAGGCCCCTGTGGTGGTGGAAGGCAAAG
TGCAAGGACTTGTGCCTGCCGGCGGAAGCAGCAGCAATTCTACAAGAGAACCTCCTGCCAGCGGCAGAGT
GGCTCTGGTTAAGGTTCTGGACAAGTGGCCTCTGAGATCTGGCGGCCTGCAGAGGGAACAAGTGATCTCT
GTGGGCAGCTGCGTGCCCCTGGAACGGAACCAGCGGTACATCTTCTTTCTGGAACCCACCGAGCAGCCCC
TGGTGTTCAAAACAGCCTTCGCTCCCCTGGACACCAACGGCAAGAACCTGAAGAAAGAAGTGGGCAAGAT
CCTCTGCACCGACTGCGCCACAAGACCCAAGCTGAAGAAGATGAAGTCCCAGACCGGCCAAGTGGGCGAG
AAGCAGTCTCTGAAATGTGAAGCCGCTGCCGGCAATCCCCAGCCTAGCTACAGATGGTTCAAGGACGGCA
AAGAGCTGAACAGAAGCCGGGACATCCGGATTAAGTACGGCAACGGCCGGAAGAACAGCAGGCTGCAGTT
CAACAAAGTGAAGGTGGAAGATGCCGGCGAGTACGTGTGCGAGGCCGAGAATATCCTGGGCAAAGATACA
GTGCGGGGCAGACTGTACGTGAACAGCGTGTCCACAACACTGTCCTCTTGGAGCGGCCACGCCAGAAAGT
GCAATGAGACAGCCAAGAGCTACTGCGTGAACGGCGGCGTGTGTTACTACATCGAGGGCATCAACCAGCT
GAGCTGCAAGTGCCCTAATGGCTTCTTCGGCCAGCGGTGCCTGGAAAAGCTGCCCCTGAGACTGTACATG
CCCGATCCTAAGCAGAAGGCCGAGGAACTGTACCAGAAACGA
